>Addgene plasmid #145813 | pAID5.3-C | addgene full sequence | sequence record 298782 | Addgene NGS Result
CCACCTAAATTGTAAGCGTTAATATTTTGTTAAAATTCGCGTTAAATTTTTGTTAAATCAGCTCATTTTT
TAACCAATAGGCCGAAATCGGCAAAATCCCTTATAAATCAAAAGAATAGACCGAGATAGGGT
[37 nt withheld, positions 133-169]
AAAGAACGTGGACTCCAACGTCAAAGG
[49 nt withheld, positions 197-245]
T
[91 nt withheld, positions 247-337]
G
[52 nt withheld, positions 339-390]
NGGCGGGTGTGGT
[59 nt withheld, positions 404-462]
CCCATTCGCCATTCAGGCTGCGCAACTGTTGGGAAGGGCGATCGGTGCGGGCCTCTTCGCTATTACGCCA
GCTGGCGAAAGGGGGATGTGCTGCAAGGCGATTAAGTTGGGTAACGCCAGGGTTTTCCCAGTCACGACGT
TGTAAAACGACGGCCAGTGAGCGCGCGTAATACGACTCACTATAGGGCGAATTGGGTACCGGCATATGGT
TCTTGACAGAGGTGTAAAAAGTACTCAAAAATTTTACTCAAGTGAAAGTACAAGTACTTAGGGAAAATTT
TACTCAATTAAAAGTAAAAGTATCTGGCTAGAATCTTACTTGAGTAAAAGTAAAAAAGTACTCCATTAAA
ATTGTACTTGAGTATTAAGGAAGTAAAAGTAAAAGCAAGAAAGATCTTAGTGAACCTCTTCGAGGGACCT
AATAACTTCGTATAGCATACATTATACGAAGTTATATTAAGGGTTCCGGATCTCGACCAGCTTCTGATGG
AATTAGAACTTGGCAAAACAATACTGAGAATGAAGTGTATGTGGAACAGAGGCTGCTGATCTCGTTCTTC
AGGCTATGAAACTGACACATTTGGAAACCACAGTACTTAGAACCACAAAGTGGGAATCAAGAGAAAAACA
ATGATCCCACGAGAGATCTATAGATCTATAGATCATGAGTGGGAGGAATGAGCTGGCCCTTAATTTGGTT
TTGCTTGTTTAAATTATGATATCCAACTATGAAACATTATCATAAAGCAATAGTAAAGAGCCTTCAGTAA
AGAGCAGGCATTTATCTAATCCCACCCCACCCCCACCCCCGTAGCTCCAATCCTTCCATTCAAAATGTAG
GTACTCTGTTCTCACCCTTCTTAACAAAGTATGACAGGAAAAACTTCCATTTTAGTGGACATCTTTATTG
TTTAATAGATCATCAATTTCTGCATCCCGGGGATCTGATATCATCGATGCATGGGGTCGTGCGCTCCTTT
CGGTCGGGCGCTGCGGGTCGTGGGGCGGGCGGCTAGCCTATTCCTTTGCCCTCGGACGAGTGCTGGGGCG
TCGGTTTCCACTATCGGCGAGTACTTCTACACAGCCATCGGTCCAGACGGCCGCGCTTCTGCGGGCGATT
TGTGTACGCCCGACAGTCCCGGCTCCGGATCGGACGATTGCGTCGCATCGACCCTGCGCCCAAGCTGCAT
CATCGAAATTGCCGTCAACCAAGCTCTGATAGAGTTGGTCAAGACCAATGCGGAGCATATACGCCCGGAG
CCGCGGCGATCCTGCAAGCTCCGGATGCCTCCGCTCGAAGTAGCGCGTCTGCTGCTCCATACAAGCCAAC
CACGGCCTCCAGAAGAAGATGTTGGCGACCTCGTATTGGGAATCCCCGAACATCGCCTCGCTCCAGTCAA
TGACCGCTGTTATGCGGCCATTGTCCGTCAGGACATTGTTGGAGCCGAAATCCGCGTGCACGAGGTGCCG
GACTTCGGGGCAGTCCTCGGCCCAAAGCATCAGCTCATCGAGAGCCTGCGCGACGGACGCACTGACGGTG
TCGTCCATCACAGTTTGCCAGTGATACACATGGGGATCAGCAATCGCGCATATGAAATCACGCCATGTAG
TGTATTGACCGATTCCTTGCGGTCCGAATGGGCCGAACCCGCTCGTCTGGCTAAGATCGGCCGCAGCGAT
CGCATCCATGGCCTCCGCGACCGGCTGCAGAACAGCGGGCAGTTCGGTTTCAGGCAGGTCTTGCAACGTG
ACACCCTGTGCACGGCGGGAGATGCAATAGGTCAGGCTCTCGCTGAATTCCCCAATGTCAAGCACTTCCG
GAATCGGGAGCGCGGCCGATGCAAAGTGCCGATAAACATAACGATCTTTGTAGAAACCATCGGCGCAGCT
ATTTACCCGCAGGACATATCCACGCCCTCCTACATCGAAGCTGAAAGCACGAGATTCTTCGCCCTCCGAG
AGCTGCATCAGGTCGGAGACGCTGTCGAACTTTTCGATCAGAAACTTCTCGACAGACGTCGCGGTGAGTT
CAGGCTTTCCGGATCTATCCATGCTAGCGGTAAGCTTCAGCTGCTCGAGATCTAGATGGATGCAGGTCGA
AAGGCCCGGAGATGAGGAAGAGGAGAACAGCGCGGCAGACGTGCGCTTTTGAAGCGTGCAGAATGCCGGG
CCTCCGGAGGACCTTCGGGCGCCCGCCCCGCCCCTGAGCCCGCCCCTGAGCCCGCCCCCGGACCCACCCC
TTCCCAGCCTCTGAGCCCAGAAAGCGAAGGAGCAAAGCTGCTATTGGCCGCTGCCCCAAAGGCCTACCCG
CTTCCATTGCTCAGCGGTGCTGTCCATCTGCACGAGACTAGTGAGACGTGCTACTTCCATTTGTCACGTC
CTGCACGACGCGAGCTGCGGGGCGGGGGGGAACTTCCTGACTAGGGGAGGAGTAGAAGGTGGCGCGAAGG
GGCCACCAAAGAACGGAGTCGGTTGGCGCCTACCGGTGGATGTGGAATGTGTGCGAGGCCAGAGGCCACT
TGTGTAGCGCCAAGTGCCCAGCGGGGCTGCTAAAGCGCATGCTCCAGACTGCCTTGGGAAAAGCGCCTCC
CCTACCCGGTAGAATTTCGAGGTCGAGATCCTAAGCTTGGCTGGACGTAAACTCCTCTTCAGACCTAATA
ACTTCGTATAGCATACATTATACGAAGTTATATTAAGGGTTATTGAATATGATCGACGCGTTAAGATACA
TTGATGAGTTTGGACAAACCACAACTAGAATGCAGTGAAAAAAATGCTTTATTTGTGAAATTTGTGATGC
TATTGCTTTATTTGTAACCATTATAAGCTGCAATAAACAAGTTAACAACAACAATTGCATTCATTTTATG
TTTCAGGTTCAGGGGGAGGTGTGGGAGGTTTTTTAAAGCAAGTAAAACCTCTACAAATGTGGTATGGCTG
ATTATGATCAGTTATCTAGATTATTTATACATCCTCAAATCGATTTTCCTCAAGTACGGTGCTCCGTCCA
TTGATACCTTCACGAACGCCGCCGCCTCCGGGCCACCGCTTGATTTTTGGCAGGAAACCATCACGTTCTT
CCGGTATGATCTCACCGGTGGCCATCCCACAACTTGTGCCTTGGCCGGAGGTTTGGCTGGATCTTTAGGA
CAAGCACTCTTCTCCTTGGCGCCTGCACCGGATCCCGGGCCCGCGGTACCGTCGACTGCAGAATTCGAAG
CTTGAGCTCGAGATCTAGGTCCAGGGTTCTCCTCCACGTCTCCAGCCTGCTTCAGCAGGCTGAAGTTAGT
AGCTCCGCTTCCTGATCTCAGAATCTTCACAAAGTTGGGAGCATCATCTCTTGCCCCTGCGGTGGTCCGA
TACACATACAGTTTCTCCACCTTTGGCAGGTCGCCATGATTTTCCTCCATTTCGTTAGACCCGTCCCGCT
CATTAATGACTTCCACGTTCAGCATAGGCATTTTACTAGCCAGGACCTGACAGCCCTTCAGAGTCACATT
GCAACTAGACATCCACAGGCTCCTCATTGTCTCGTATCTGGCAAAGTTTCCCAGCAGAGCGGCATCCCCG
AAAGGGCTGTCCCGGATTTCCAGTTTTCGCAGATTCTTACACCCGTTCATCACGTGCATCATGCCCTTAT
CGGAGTCTCCGGCAAATGCAATGCTCAGCATCTCCAGCTGCTTAGCATACTTGCCGATGTACATGAACAC
TTTGTCTGTCAGCAGGCCGGAAATGCTCAGCCTCTGGAGTCCCTTGCACTCTCTCACGATAGCTCCAAAC
CCTTCATCCAGTGGCTGGGATGTGACCACGTCGGGTTTGCCTGGTTCCAGAATACACAGCCGAAATCGGG
TGAAATTAGGGCAGTTCTTGGCGACGGTCACCAGTGCAGCATTAGTCATCTGATGACAGAAATACAGCAG
GCTGTTCAGCTTTGGGCATCCCAGTGAGACTGCCACCAGGCCTTCCTCAGTGACAGCACTATATCCGGCC
ACGTAAAAATCAGATGGGAACACTCTCAGCTCCTGGAGGTCCTTGCAGGAGCTGGCGACCACCTGGAGCC
CCTTATCGGAAATACAGTCCAGCACCCACAGTCGCTGGAGTTTCACGCAGCGTGAGATCATCTTTGTCAG
ATCACTGGCGTCCAGGGTTGGTGCATAGCTCAGGTTCAGGCCTGTCAGCTGTGCACACAGAGGGTAGATA
AAGCTCAGGCACACGGGTGAAGCATCCCAGAATCCTGACAGACTCCTCAGCATTTTACACTTCTCCAGGG
CAGAAGTCAGTTTAAAGTAGGATTCTGTCTGGAAATCGTCTGTCAGATTGCCGGTTCCCAGATCCTCCAG
GTTAGGGGTTCTCAGCAGAATCTTAGCCAGAGTGTCCACGCTCACGCTCCGGTTCAGCCGCAGAGACCTC
AGGTTGGGGCTTCTTGAGACCAGCCGCTCCAGGGACCCAGCATTCACTTCGCCTTTGATGCAGGCAAAGT
TCAGGGACACCAGGCTGGTACATGAGTCTGGGAAGCAAGACAGCCATCTGGGGCCTCTATCCTCCACTTC
ATTCTCCTGGAGGTCCAGCTCCCGCAGCAGCTTACAGTGGGAGGCCACGGCTGCCAGTCCATCGGTGCTG
AAGCCTTCGCAAGAAATCAGCACCAGTGCGCGAAACCTAGGGAAGCTCCGAGCCAGCAGCTCCAGACTTT
CGTCAGAGACCACCATTCGCTTCATGCGCAGTTCCTCCAGTCCATGACAGCCGCGAGCGGCTGCCTCGAT
CCAAGGGCCGGCGTATCCTCCCCAATCAGGGGGCACCAGGTTAAAGTCGGCGAAGTGGGGTTTCCCCTTG
ACGGTCAGTGCGCGCACATTTGGAAACCTAGCGGCGACCCTGCCTGCTCTCACAGCATAGCAGTTGCCGA
CGAACACTCCTCTCCGGCTCAGGCGTTCGATCTCGTACCACACTTTGCAGACCAGGCTCACTGTGTTTCT
ATCTCTCTGTGCAGGCAGGAAGCTAAAAATGTGTTCGACGACCTCTTCAGGAAAGTATGTCATGGTGGCA
GCGCTTCGAGGAATTCTTTGCCAAAATGATGAGACAGCACAATAACCAGCACGTTGCCCAGGAGCTGTAG
GAAAAAGAAGAAGGCATGAACATGGTTAGCAGAGGCTCTAGAGCCGCCGGTCACACGCCAGAAGCCGAAC
CCCGCCCTGCCCCGTCCCCCCCGAAGGCAGCCGTCCCCCCGCGGACAGCCCCGAGGCTGGAGAGGGAGAA
GGGGACGGCGGCGCGGCGACGCACGAAGGCCCTCCCCGCCCATTTCCTTCCTGCCGGCGCCGCACCGCTT
CGCCCCGCGCCCGCTAGAGGGGGTGCGGCGGCGCCTCCCAGATTTCGGCTCCGCACAGATTTGGGACAAA
GGAAGTCCCTGCGCCCTCTCGCACGATTACCATAAAAGGCAATGGCTGCGGCTCGCCGCGCCTCGACAGC
CGCCGGCGCTCCGGGGGCCGCCGCGCCCCTCCCCCGAGCCCYCCCCGGCCCGAGGCGGCCCCGCCCCGCC
CGGCACCCCCACCTGCCGCCACCCCCCGCCCGGCACGGCGAGCCCCGCGCCACGCCCCGTACGGAGCCCC
GCACCCGAAGCCGGGCCGTGCTCAGCAACTCGGGGAGGGGGGTGCAGGGGGGGTTGCAGCCCGACCGACG
CGCCCACACCCCCTGCTCACCCCCCCACGCACACACCCCGCACGCAGCCTTTGTTCCCCTCGCAGCCCCC
CCCGCACCGCGGGGCACCGCCCCCGGCCGCGCTCCCCTCGCGCACACTGCGGAGCGCACAAAGCCCCGCG
CCGCGCCCGCAGCGCTCACAGCCGCCGGGCAGCGCGGAGCCGCACGCGGCGCTCCCCACGCACACACACA
CGCACGCACCCCCCGAGCCGCTCCCCCCGCACAAAGGGCCCTCCCGGAGCCCCTCAAGGCTTTCACGCAG
CCACAGAAAAGAAACAAGCCGTCATTAAACCAAGCGCTAATTACAGCCCGGAGGAGAAGGGCCGTCCCGC
CCGCTCACCTGTGGGAGTAACGCGGTCAGTCAGAGCCGGGGCGGGCGGCGCGAGGCGGCGGCGGAGCGGG
GCACGGGGCGAAGGCAGCGCGCAGCGACTCCCGCCCGCCGCGCGCTTCGCTTTTTATAGGGCCGCCGCCG
CCGCCGCCTCGCCATAAAAGGAAACTTTCGGAGCGCGCCGCTCTGATTGGCTGCCGCCGCACCTCTCCGC
CYCSCCCCSCCCCSCCCCYCSCCCCCCCCCCCCCCCCCYGGCGCGCGCCCCCCCCCCCCCCCCGCCCCCA
TCGCTGCACAAAATAATTAAAAAATAAATAAATACAAAATTGGGGGTGGGGAGGGGGGGGAGATGGGGAG
AGTGAAGCAGAACGTGGGGCTCACCTCGACCATGGTAATAGCGATGACTAATACGTAGATGTACTGCCAA
GTAGGAAAGTCCCATAAGGTCATGTACTGGGCATAATGCCAGGCGGGCCATTTACCGTCATTGACGTCAA
TAGGGGGCGTACTTGGCATATGATACACTTGATGTACTGCCAAGTGGGCAGTTTACCGTAAATACTCCAC
CCATTGACGTCAATGGAAAGTCCCTATTGGCGTTACTATGGGAACATACGTCATTATTGACGTCAATGGG
CGGGGGTCGTTGGGCGGTCAGCCAGGCGGGCCATTTACCGTAAGTTATGTAACGCGGAACTCCATATATG
GGCTATGAACTAATGACCCCGTAATTGATTACTATTAATAACTAGTCAATAATCAATGTCGAGCATGCAT
CTAGAGGGCCCAAGTGATCTCCAAAAAATAAGTACTTTTTGACTGTAAATAAAATTGTAAGGAGTAAAAA
GTACTTTTTTTTCTAAAAAAATGTAATTAAGTAAAAGTAAAAGTATTGATTTTTAATTGTACTCAAGTAA
AGTAAAAATCCCCAAAAATAATACTTAAGTACAGTAATCAAGTAAAATTACTCAAGTACTTTACACCTCT
GGTTCTTGACCCCCTACCTTCAGCAAGCCCAGCAGATCCGAGCTCCAGCTTTTGTTCCCTTTAGTGAGGG
TTAATTGCGCGCTTGGCGTAATCATGGTCATAGCTGTTTCCTGTGTGAAATTGTTATCCGCTCACAATTC
CACACAACATACGAGCCGGAAGCATAAAGTGTAAAGCCTGGGGTGCCTAATGAGTGAGCTAACTCACATT
AATTGCGTTGCGCTCACTGCCCGCTTTCCAGTCGGGAAACCTGTCGTGCCAGCTGCATTAATGAATCGGC
CAACGCGCGGGGAGAGGCGGTTTGCGTATTGGGCGCTCTTCCGCTTCCTCGCTCACTGACTCGCTGCGCT
CGGTCGTTCGGCTGCGGCGAGCGGTATCAGCTCACTCAAAGGCGGTAATACGGTTATCCACAGAATCAGG
GGATAACGCAGGAAAGAACATGTGAGCAAAAGGCCAGCAAAAGGCCAGGAACCGTAAAAAGGCCGCGTTG
CTGGCGTTTTTCCATAGGCTCCGCCCCCCTGACGAGCATCACAAAAATCGACGCTCAAGTCAGAGGTGGC
GAAACCCGACAGGACTATAAAGATACCAGGCGTTTCCCCCTGGAAGCTCCCTCGTGCGCTCTCCTGTTCC
GACCCTGCCGCTTACCGGATACCTGTCCGCCTTTCTCCCTTCGGGAAGCGTGGCGCTTTCTCATAGCTCA
CGCTGTAGGTATCTCAGTTCGGTGTAGGTCGTTCGCTCCAAGCTGGGCTGTGTGCACGAACCCCCCGTTC
AGCCCGACCGCTGCGCCTTATCCGGTAACTATCGTCTTGAGTCCAACCCGGTAAGACACGACTTATCGCC
ACTGGCAGCAGCCACTGGTAACAGGATTAGCAGAGCGAGGTATGTAGGCGGTGCTACAGAGTTCTTGAAG
TGGTGGCCTAACTACGGCTACACTAGAAGAACAGTATTTGGTATCTGCGCTCTGCTGAAGCCAGTTACCT
TCGGAAAAAGAGTTGGTAGCTCTTGATCCGGCAAACAAACCACCGCTGGTAGCGGTGGTTTTTTTGTTTG
CAAGCAGCAGATTACGCGCAGAAAAAAAGGATCTCAAGAAGATCCTTTGATCTTTTCTACGGGGTCTGAC
GCTCAGTGGAACGAAAACTCACGTTAAGGGATTTTGGTCATGAGATTATCAAAAAGGATCTTCACCTAGA
TCCTTTTAAATTAAAAATGAAGTTTTAAATCAATCTAAAGTATATATGAGTAAACTTGGTCTGACAGTTA
CCAATGCTTAATCAGTGAGGCACCTATCTCAGCGATCTGTCTATTTCGTTCATCCATAGTTGCCTGACTC
CCCGTCGTGTAGATAACTACGATACGGGAGGGCTTACCATCTGGCCCCAGTGCTGCAATGATACCGCGAG
ACCCACGCTCACCGGCTCCAGATTTATCAGCAATAAACCAGCCAGCCGGAAGGGCCGAGCGCAGAAGTGG
TCCTGCAACTTTATCCGCCTCCATCCAGTCTATTAATTGTTGCCGGGAAGCTAGAGTAAGTAGTTCGCCA
GTTAATAGTTTGCGCAACGTTGTTGCCATTGCTACAGGCATCGTGGTGTCACGCTCGTCGTTTGGTATGG
CTTCATTCAGCTCCGGTTCCCAACGATCAAGGCGAGTTACATGATCCCCCATGTTGTGCAAAAAAGCGGT
TAGCTCCTTCGGTCCTCCGATCGTTGTCAGAAGTAAGTTGGCCGCAGTGTTATCACTCATGGTTATGGCA
GCACTGCATAATTCTCTTACTGTCATGCCATCCGTAAGATGCTTTTCTGTGACTGGTGAGTACTCAACCA
AGTCATTCTGAGAATAGTGTATGCGGCGACCGAGTTGCTCTTGCCCGGCGTCAATACGGGATAATACCGC
GCCACATAGCAGAACTTTAAAAGTGCTCATCATTGGAAAACGTTCTTCGGGGCGAAAACTCTCAAGGATC
TTACCGCTGTTGAGATCCAGTTCGATGTAACCCACTCGTGCACCCAACTGATCTTCAGCATCTTTTACTT
TCACCAGCGTTTCTGGGTGAGCAAAAACAGGAAGGCAAAATGCCGCAAAAAAGGGAATAAGGGCGACACG
GAAATGTTGAATACTCATACTCTTCCTTTTTCAATATTATTGAAGCATTTATCAGGGTTATTGTCTCATG
AGCGGATACATATTTGAATGTATTTAGAAAAATAAACAAATAGGGGTTCCGCGCACATTTCCCCGAAAAG
TG
Features (pLannotate 1.2.2; 24 found; start..end, strand, type, name):
      7..462     -  rep_origin     f1 ori (sequence partly withheld): f1 bacteriophage origin of replication; arrow indicates direction of (+) strand synthesis
    467..622     -  CDS            lacZα (fragment): LacZα fragment of β-galactosidase; lacZ fragment
    630..648     +  promoter       T7 promoter: promoter for bacteriophage T7 RNA polymerase
    884..917     +  protein_bind   loxP: Cre-mediated recombination occurs in the 8-bp core sequence (GCATACAT). Cre recombinase
    944..1396    -  polyA_signal   PGK poly(A) signal: mouse phosphoglycerate kinase 1 polyadenylation signal
   1480..2500    -  CDS            HygR (fragment): aminoglycoside phosphotransferase from E. coli; aph(4)-Ia; confers resistance to hygromycin
   2560..3059    -  promoter       PGK promoter: mouse phosphoglycerate kinase 1 promoter
   3120..3153    +  protein_bind   loxP: Cre-mediated recombination occurs in the 8-bp core sequence (GCATACAT). Cre recombinase
   3184..3305    -  polyA_signal   SV40 poly(A) signal: SV40 polyadenylation signal
   3328..3412    -  CDS            large T antigen (fragment): large T antigen from SV40 (simian virus 40)
   3426..3629    -  CDS            mini-AID: minimal degron from the auxin-responsive IAA17 protein of Arabidopsis thaliana (Kubota et al., 2013) acts as an auxin-inducible degron (AID) in the presence of TIR1
   3642..3698    -  misc_feature   MCS: multiple cloning site
   3771..5495    -  CDS            TIR1B_ORYSJ: Experimental evidence at transcript level: Swiss-Prot protein existence level 2. From Oryza sativa subsp. japonica (Rice).
   5567..6583    -  intron         chimeric intron: chimera between introns from chicken β-actin and rabbit β-globin
   6584..6861    -  promoter       chicken β-actin promoter: No description available
   6863..7242    -  enhancer       CMV enhancer: human cytomegalovirus immediate early enhancer
   7520..7538    -  promoter       T3 promoter: promoter for bacteriophage T3 RNA polymerase
   7583..7599    -  protein_bind   lac operator: The lac repressor binds to the lac operator to inhibit transcription in E. coli. This inhibition can be relieved by adding lactose or isopropyl-β-D-thiogalactopyranoside (IPTG). lac repressor encoded by lacI
   7607..7637    -  promoter       lac promoter: promoter for the E. coli lac operon
   7652..7673    -  protein_bind   CAP binding site: CAP binding activates transcription in the presence of cAMP. E. coli catabolite activator protein
   7686..7778    -  CDS            lacI (fragment): lac repressor; lacI; The lac repressor binds to the lac operator to inhibit transcription in E. coli. This inhibition can be relieved by adding lactose or isopropyl-β-D-thiogalactopyranoside (IPTG).
   7961..8549    -  rep_origin     ori: high-copy-number ColE1/pMB1/pBR322/pUC origin of replication
   8720..9580    -  CDS            AmpR: β-lactamase; bla; confers resistance to ampicillin, carbenicillin, and related antibiotics
   9581..9685    -  promoter       AmpR promoter: bla
