[The description below was written by a language model from this plasmid's Addgene catalogue record and pLannotate feature annotations shown in this document.]
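Description:
pAID5.3-C is an empty mammalian expression backbone for building auxin-inducible degron (AID) mutants from a single all-in-one plasmid. It derives from pT2AL200R175-CAGGS-EGFP and is propagated in E. coli as a high-copy plasmid using a ColE1/pUC-type origin and an ampicillin resistance gene. An f1 origin and remnants of a cloning-vector lacZα/lac promoter region, flanked by T7 and T3 promoters, are also present.

The main expression unit is driven by a CAG-type promoter, made up of the CMV enhancer, the chicken β-actin promoter and a chimeric intron. Downstream of it lies a coding sequence matching rice (Oryza sativa) TIR1, the auxin-receptor F-box protein that recruits degron-tagged substrates for ubiquitination. This is followed by a multiple cloning site, the mini-AID (mAID) degron derived from Arabidopsis IAA17, and an SV40 polyadenylation signal. A gene of interest cloned into the MCS is therefore fused to mAID at its C terminus and expressed from the same transcript as TIR1, consistent with the "bicistronic" description. The element that separates the two cistrons is not annotated in the feature table, so the record does not show what it is.

A separate cassette, consisting of the PGK promoter, a hygromycin resistance gene and the PGK polyadenylation signal, allows selection of stably transfected mammalian cells. It is flanked by two loxP sites, so the marker could be removed with Cre recombinase. No transposon arms are annotated, so the record does not show whether any are retained from the parental backbone.

The plasmid is used to co-express TIR1 and an mAID-tagged protein so that adding auxin triggers rapid, conditional degradation of the tagged protein.
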