Addgene plasmid #145813: pAID5.3-C
Purpose: (Empty Backbone) An all-in-one bicistronic plasmid for controlling protein degradation by AID technology
Depositing lab: Masato Kanemaki. Depositing organization: National Institute of Genetics. Publication: Constructing Auxin-Inducible Degron Mutants Using an All-in-One Vector. Yesbolatova A, Saito Y, Kanemaki MT. Pharmaceuticals (Basel). 2020 May 23;13(5). pii: ph13050103. doi: 10.3390/ph13050103. PubMed 32456235.
Backbone
  Vector backbone: pT2AL200R175-CAGGS-EGFP
  Vector type: Mammalian Expression
  Selectable markers: Hygromycin
  Tag / fusion protein: mAID (C terminal on insert)
Growth in bacteria
  Bacterial resistance: Ampicillin, 100 μg/mL
  Growth temperature: 37°C
  Growth strain: DH5alpha
  Copy number: High Copy
Terms and licenses: Academic/Nonprofit Terms; Industry Terms: Not Available to Industry
How to cite: pAID5.3-C was a gift from Masato Kanemaki (Addgene plasmid # 145813 ; http://n2t.net/addgene:145813 ; RRID:Addgene_145813)
